>Addgene plasmid #143348 | TFORF2170 | addgene full sequence | sequence record 462935 | Addgene NGS Result
TTAATGTAGTCTTATGCAATACTCTTGTAGTCTTGCAACATGGTAACGATGAGTTAGCAACATGCCTTAC
AAGGAGAGAAAAAGCACCGTGCATGCCGATTGGTGGAAGTAAGGTGGTACGATCGTGCCTTATTAGGAAG
GCAACAGACGGGTCTGACATGGATTGGACGAACCACTGAATTGCCGCATTGCAGAGATATTGTATTTAAG
TGCCTAGCTCGATACATAAACGGGTCTCTCTGGTTAGACCAGATCTGAGCCTGGGAGCTCTCTGGCTAAC
TAGGGAACCCACTGCTTAAGCCTCAATAAAGCTTGCCTTGAGTGCTTCAAGTAGTGTGTGCCCGTCTGTT
GTGTGACTCTGGTAACTAGAGATCCCTCAGACCCTTTTAGTCAGTGTGGAAAATCTCTAGCAGTGGCGCC
CGAACAGGGACTTGAAAGCGAAAGGGAAACCAGAGGAGCTCTCTCGACGCAGGACTCGGCTTGCTGAAGC
GCGCACGGCAAGAGGCGAGGGGCGGCGACTGGTGAGTACGCCAAAAATTTTGACTAGCGGAGGCTAGAAG
GAGAGAGATGGGTGCGAGAGCGTCAGTATTAAGCGGGGGAGAATTAGATCGCGATGGGAAAAAATTCGGT
TAAGGCCAGGGGGAAAGAAAAAATATAAATTAAAACATATAGTATGGGCAAGCAGGGAGCTAGAACGATT
CGCAGTTAATCCTGGCCTGTTAGAAACATCAGAAGGCTGTAGACAAATACTGGGACAGCTACAACCATCC
CTTCAGACAGGATCAGAAGAACTTAGATCATTATATAATACAGTAGCAACCCTCTATTGTGTGCATCAAA
GGATAGAGATAAAAGACACCAAGGAAGCTTTAGACAAGATAGAGGAAGAGCAAAACAAAAGTAAGACCAC
CGCACAGCAAGCGGCCGCTGATCTTCAGACCTGGAGGAGGAGATATGAGGGACAATTGGAGAAGTGAATT
ATATAAATATAAAGTAGTAAAAATTGAACCATTAGGAGTAGCACCCACCAAGGCAAAGAGAAGAGTGGTG
CAGAGAGAAAAAAGAGCAGTGGGAATAGGAGCTTTGTTCCTTGGGTTCTTGGGAGCAGCAGGAAGCACTA
TGGGCGCAGCGTCAATGACGCTGACGGTACAGGCCAGACAATTATTGTCTGGTATAGTGCAGCAGCAGAA
CAATTTGCTGAGGGCTATTGAGGCGCAACAGCATCTGTTGCAACTCACAGTCTGGGGCATCAAGCAGCTC
CAGGCAAGAATCCTGGCTGTGGAAAGATACCTAAAGGATCAACAGCTCCTGGGGATTTGGGGTTGCTCTG
GAAAACTCATTTGCACCACTGCTGTGCCTTGGAATGCTAGTTGGAGTAATAAATCTCTGGAACAGATTTG
GAATCACACGACCTGGATGGAGTGGGACAGAGAAATTAACAATTACACAAGCTTAATACACTCCTTAATT
GAAGAATCGCAAAACCAGCAAGAAAAGAATGAACAAGAATTATTGGAATTAGATAAATGGGCAAGTTTGT
GGAATTGGTTTAACATAACAAATTGGCTGTGGTATATAAAATTATTCATAATGATAGTAGGAGGCTTGGT
AGGTTTAAGAATAGTTTTTGCTGTACTTTCTATAGTGAATAGAGTTAGGCAGGGATATTCACCATTATCG
TTTCAGACCCACCTCCCAACCCCGAGGGGACCCATGCATTGCATCTCAATTAGTCAGCAACCAGGTGTGG
AAAGTCCCCAGGCTCCCCAGCAGGCAGAAGTATGCAAAGCATGCGTCTCAATTAGTCAGCAACCATAGTC
CCGCCCCTAACTCCGCCCATCCCGCCCCTAACTCCGCCCAGTTCCGCCCATTCTCCGCCCCATGGCTGAC
TAATTTTTTTTATTTATGCAGAGGCCGAGGCCGCCTCGGCCTCTGAGCTATTCCAGAAGTAGTGAGGAGG
CTTTTTTGGAGGCCTAGGCTTTTGCAAAAAGCTTTCTAGAGGTACCACCGGAGCTTACCATGACCGAGTA
CAAGCCCACGGTGCGCCTCGCCACCCGCGACGACGTCCCCAGGGCCGTACGCACCCTCGCCGCCGCGTTC
GCCGACTACCCCGCCACGCGCCACACCGTCGATCCGGACCGCCACATCGAGCGGGTCACCGAGCTGCAAG
AACTCTTCCTCACGCGCGTCGGGCTCGACATCGGCAAGGTGTGGGTCGCGGACGACGGCGCCGCCGTGGC
GGTCTGGACCACGCCGGAGAGCGTCGAAGCGGGGGCGGTGTTCGCCGAGATCGGCCCGCGCATGGCCGAG
TTGAGCGGTTCCCGGCTGGCCGCGCAGCAACAGATGGAAGGCCTCCTGGCGCCGCACCGGCCCAAGGAGC
CCGCGTGGTTCCTGGCCACCGTCGGCGTCTCGCCCGACCACCAGGGCAAGGGTCTGGGCAGCGCCGTCGT
GCTCCCCGGAGTGGAGGCGGCCGAGCGCGCCGGGGTGCCCGCCTTCCTGGAGACCTCCGCGCCCCGCAAC
CTCCCCTTCTACGAGCGGCTCGGCTTCACCGTCACCGCCGACGTCGAGGTGCCCGAAGGACCGCGCACCT
GGTGCATGACCCGCAAGCCCGGTGCCAGTTAACGAATTCTAGATCTTGAGACAAATGGCAGTATTCATCC
ACAATTTTAAAAGAAAAGGGGGGATTGGGGGGTACAGTGCAGGGGAAAGAATAGTAGACATAATAGCAAC
AGACATACAAACTAAAGAATTACAAAAACAAATTACAAAAATTCAAAATTTTCGGGTTTATTACAGGGAC
AGCAGAGATCCACTTTGGCGCCGGCTCGAGGCCTGCAGGTGCAAAGATGGATAAAGTTTTAAACAGAGAG
GAATCTTTGCAGCTAATGGACCTTCTAGGTCTTGAAAGGAGTGGGAATTGGCTCCGGTGCCCGTCAGTGG
GCAGAGCGCACATCGCCCACAGTCCCCGAGAAGTTGGGGGGAGGGGTCGGCAATTGAACCGGTGCCTAGA
GAAGGTGGCGCGGGGTAAACTGGGAAAGTGATGTCGTGTACTGGCTCCGCCTTTTTCCCGAGGGTGGGGG
AGAACCGTATATAAGTGCAGTAGTCGCCGTGAACGTTCTTTTTCGCAACGGGTTTGCCGCCAGAACACAG
GTAAGTGCCGTGTGTGGTTCCCGCGGGCCTGGCCTCTTTACGGGTTATGGCCCTTGCGTGCCTTGAATTA
CTTCCACCTGGCTGCAGTACGTGATTCTTGATCCCGAGCTTCGGGTTGGAAGTGGGTGGGAGAGTTCGAG
GCCTTGCGCTTAAGGAGCCCCTTCGCCTCGTGCTTGAGTTGAGGCCTGGCCTGGGCGCTGGGGCCGCCGC
GTGCGAATCTGGTGGCACCTTCGCGCCTGTCTCGCTGCTTTCGATAAGTCTCTAGCCATTTAAAATTTTT
GATGACCTGCTGCGACGCTTTTTTTCTGGCAAGATAGTCTTGTAAATGCGGGCCAAGATCTGCACACTGG
TATTTCGGTTTTTGGGGCCGCGGGCGGCGACGGGGCCCGTGCGTCCCAGCGCACATGTTCGGCGAGGCGG
GGCCTGCGAGCGCGGCCACCGAGAATCGGACGGGGGTAGTCTCAAGCTGGCCGGCCTGCTCTGGTGCCTG
GCCTCGCGCCGCCGTGTATCGCCCCGCCCTGGGCGGCAAGGCTGGCCCGGTCGGCACCAGTTGCGTGAGC
GGAAAGATGGCCGCTTCCCGGCCCTGCTGCAGGGAGCTCAAAATGGAGGACGCGGCGCTCGGGAGAGCGG
GCGGGTGAGTCACCCACACAAAGGAAAAGGGCCTTTCCGTCCTCAGCCGTCGCTTCATGTGACTCCACGG
AGTACCGGGCGCCGTCCAGGCACCTCGATTAGTTCTCGAGCTTTTGGAGTACGTCGTCTTTAGGTTGGGG
GGAGGGGTTTTATGCGATGGAGTTTCCCCACACTGAGTGGGTGGAGACTGAAGTTAGGCCAGCTTGGCAC
TTGATGTAATTCTCCTTGGAATTTGCCCTTTTTGAGTTTGGATCTTGGTTCATTCTCAAGCCTCAGACAG
TGGTTCAAAGTTTTTTTCTTCCATTTCAGGTGTCGTGAGGCTAGCACCGCCACCATGGAGCGCGGGATGC
ACCTCGGTGCAGCGGCCGCCGGCGAGGACGACCTCTTCCTGCACAAGAGCCTGAGCGCCTCCACCTCCAA
GCGCTTGGAAGCGGCTTTCCGCTCCACGCCCCCGGGCATGGACCTGTCCCTGGCGCCGCCGCCTCGGGAA
CGCCCGGCGTCCTCCTCCTCGTCGCCCCTGGGCTGCTTCGAGCCGGCTGACCCCGAGGGGGCAGGGCTGC
TGTTGCCGCCGCCTGGAGGAGGCGGCGGCGGCAGCGCGGGAAGTGGCGGCGGCGGCGGCGGCGGGGTGGG
TGTCCCCGGGCTGCTAGTAGGTTCAGCCGGCGTTGGGGGCGACCCTAGCCTAAGCAGCCTGCCGGCCGGG
GCCGCCCTTTGCCTCAAGTACGGCGAAAGCGCGAGCCGGGGCTCGGTGGCCGAGAGCAGCGGCGGCGAGC
AGAGCCCCGACGACGACAGCGACGGTCGCTGCGAGCTCGTGCTGCGGGCCGGAGTAGCCGACCCGCGGGC
CTCCCCGGGAGCGGGAGGTGGTGGCGCGAAGGCAGCCGAGGGCTGCTCCAATGCCCACCTCCACGGCGGC
GCCAGCGTCCCCCCGGGGGGCCTGGGCGGCGGCGGCGGCGGGGGTAGCAGCAGCGGTAGCAGTGGCGGCG
GTGGCGGTAGCGGTAGCGGCAGCGGCGGCAGCAGCAGCAGCAGCAGCAGCAGCAGCAAGAAATCCAAAGA
GCAAAAGGCGCTGCGGCTTAACATCAATGCCCGAGAGCGCCGGCGGATGCACGACCTGAACGACGCGCTG
GACGAGCTGCGCGCGGTGATCCCCTACGCGCACAGCCCCTCGGTGCGAAAGCTCTCCAAGATCGCCACGC
TGCTGCTCGCCAAGAACTACATCCTCATGCAGGCGCAGGCCCTGGAGGAGATGCGGCGCCTAGTCGCCTA
CCTCAACCAGGGCCAGGCCATCTCGGCTGCCTCCCTGCCCAGCTCGGCGGCTGCAGCGGCAGCAGCTGCT
GCCCTGCACCCGGCGCTCGGCGCCTACGAGCAGGCAGCCGGCTACCCGTTCAGCGCCGGACTGCCCCCGG
CTGCCTCCTGCCCGGAGAAGTGCGCCCTGTTTAACAGCGTCTCCTCCAGCCTCTGCAAACAGTGCACGGA
GAAGCCTTAGTAATGAACTAGTCCGTAACTTGAAAGTATTTCGATTTCTTGGCTTTATATATCTTGTGGA
AAGGACGACCGTCGGCGGCAATCGGCGAAGCCACGCGTTAAGTCGACAATCAACCTCTGGATTACAAAAT
TTGTGAAAGATTGACTGGTATTCTTAACTATGTTGCTCCTTTTACGCTATGTGGATACGCTGCTTTAATG
CCTTTGTATCATGCTATTGCTTCCCGTATGGCTTTCATTTTCTCCTCCTTGTATAAATCCTGGTTGCTGT
CTCTTTATGAGGAGTTGTGGCCCGTTGTCAGGCAACGTGGCGTGGTGTGCACTGTGTTTGCTGACGCAAC
CCCCACTGGTTGGGGCATTGCCACCACCTGTCAGCTCCTTTCCGGGACTTTCGCTTTCCCCCTCCCTATT
GCCACGGCGGAACTCATCGCCGCCTGCCTTGCCCGCTGCTGGACAGGGGCTCGGCTGTTGGGCACTGACA
ATTCCGTGGTGTTGTCGGGGAAATCATCGTCCTTTCCTTGGCTGCTCGCCTGTGTTGCCACCTGGATTCT
GCGCGGGACGTCCTTCTGCTACGTCCCTTCGGCCCTCAATCCAGCGGACCTTCCTTCCCGCGGCCTGCTG
CCGGCTCTGCGGCCTCTTCCGCGTCTTCGCCTTCGCCCTCAGACGAGTCGGATCTCCCTTTGGGCCGCCT
CCCCGCGTCGACTTTAAGACCAATGACTTACAAGGCAGCTGTAGATCTTAGCCACTTTTTAAAAGAAAAG
GGGGGACTGGAAGGGCTAATTCACTCCCAACGAAGACAAGATCTGCTTTTTGCTTGTACTGGGTCTCTCT
GGTTAGACCAGATCTGAGCCTGGGAGCTCTCTGGCTAACTAGGGAACCCACTGCTTAAGCCTCAATAAAG
CTTGCCTTGAGTGCTTCAAGTAGTGTGTGCCCGTCTGTTGTGTGACTCTGGTAACTAGAGATCCCTCAGA
CCCTTTTAGTCAGTGTGGAAAATCTCTAGCAGTACGTATAGTAGTTCATGTCATCTTATTATTCAGTATT
TATAACTTGCAAAGAAATGAATATCAGAGAGTGAGAGGAACTTGTTTATTGCAGCTTATAATGGTTACAA
ATAAAGCAATAGCATCACAAATTTCACAAATAAAGCATTTTTTTCACTGCATTCTAGTTGTGGTTTGTCC
AAACTCATCAATGTATCTTATCATGTCTGGCTCTAGCTATCCCGCCCCTAACTCCGCCCATCCCGCCCCT
AACTCCGCCCAGTTCCGCCCATTCTCCGCCCCATGGCTGACTAATTTTTTTTATTTATGCAGAGGCCGAG
GCCGCCTCGGCCTCTGAGCTATTCCAGAAGTAGTGAGGAGGCTTTTTTGGAGGCCTAGGGACGTACCCAA
TTCGCCCTATAGTGAGTCGTATTACGCGCGCTCACTGGCCGTCGTTTTACAACGTCGTGACTGGGAAAAC
CCTGGCGTTACCCAACTTAATCGCCTTGCAGCACATCCCCCTTTCGCCAGCTGGCGTAATAGCGAAGAGG
CCCGCACCGATCGCCCTTCCCAACAGTTGCGCAGCCTGAATGGCGAATGGG
[124 nt withheld, positions 6842-6965]
C
[91 nt withheld, positions 6967-7057]
A
[49 nt withheld, positions 7059-7107]
CCTTTGACGTTGGAGTCCACGTTCTTT
[37 nt withheld, positions 7135-7171]
ACCCTATCTCGGTCTATTCTTTTGATTTATAAGGGATTTTGCCGATTTCGGCCTATTGGTTAAAAAATGA
GCTGATTTAACAAAAATTTAACGCGAATTTTAACAAAATATTAACGCTTACAATTTAGGTGGCACTTTTC
GGGGAAATGTGCGCGGAACCCCTATTTGTTTATTTTTCTAAATACATTCAAATATGTATCCGCTCATGAG
ACAATAACCCTGATAAATGCTTCAATAATATTGAAAAAGGAAGAGTATGAGTATTCAACATTTCCGTGTC
GCCCTTATTCCCTTTTTTGCGGCATTTTGCCTTCCTGTTTTTGCTCACCCAGAAACGCTGGTGAAAGTAA
AAGATGCTGAAGATCAGTTGGGTGCACGAGTGGGTTACATCGAACTGGATCTCAACAGCGGTAAGATCCT
TGAGAGTTTTCGCCCCGAAGAACGTTTTCCAATGATGAGCACTTTTAAAGTTCTGCTATGTGGCGCGGTA
TTATCCCGTATTGACGCCGGGCAAGAGCAACTCGGTCGCCGCATACACTATTCTCAGAATGACTTGGTTG
AGTACTCACCAGTCACAGAAAAGCATCTTACGGATGGCATGACAGTAAGAGAATTATGCAGTGCTGCCAT
AACCATGAGTGATAACACTGCGGCCAACTTACTTCTGACAACGATCGGAGGACCGAAGGAGCTAACCGCT
TTTTTGCACAACATGGGGGATCATGTAACTCGCCTTGATCGTTGGGAACCGGAGCTGAATGAAGCCATAC
CAAACGACGAGCGTGACACCACGATGCCTGTAGCAATGGCAACAACGTTGCGCAAACTATTAACTGGCGA
ACTACTTACTCTAGCTTCCCGGCAACAATTAATAGACTGGATGGAGGCGGATAAAGTTGCAGGACCACTT
CTGCGCTCGGCCCTTCCGGCTGGCTGGTTTATTGCTGATAAATCTGGAGCCGGTGAGCGTGGGTCTCGCG
GTATCATTGCAGCACTGGGGCCAGATGGTAAGCCCTCCCGTATCGTAGTTATCTACACGACGGGGAGTCA
GGCAACTATGGATGAACGAAATAGACAGATCGCTGAGATAGGTGCCTCACTGATTAAGCATTGGTAACTG
TCAGACCAAGTTTACTCATATATACTTTAGATTGATTTAAAACTTCATTTTTAATTTAAAAGGATCTAGG
TGAAGATCCTTTTTGATAATCTCATGACCAAAATCCCTTAACGTGAGTTTTCGTTCCACTGAGCGTCAGA
CCCCGTAGAAAAGATCAAAGGATCTTCTTGAGATCCTTTTTTTCTGCGCGTAATCTGCTGCTTGCAAACA
AAAAAACCACCGCTACCAGCGGTGGTTTGTTTGCCGGATCAAGAGCTACCAACTCTTTTTCCGAAGGTAA
CTGGCTTCAGCAGAGCGCAGATACCAAATACTGTTCTTCTAGTGTAGCCGTAGTTAGGCCACCACTTCAA
GAACTCTGTAGCACCGCCTACATACCTCGCTCTGCTAATCCTGTTACCAGTGGCTGCTGCCAGTGGCGAT
AAGTCGTGTCTTACCGGGTTGGACTCAAGACGATAGTTACCGGATAAGGCGCAGCGGTCGGGCTGAACGG
GGGGTTCGTGCACACAGCCCAGCTTGGAGCGAACGACCTACACCGAACTGAGATACCTACAGCGTGAGCT
ATGAGAAAGCGCCACGCTTCCCGAAGGGAGAAAGGCGGACAGGTATCCGGTAAGCGGCAGGGTCGGAACA
GGAGAGCGCACGAGGGAGCTTCCAGGGGGAAACGCCTGGTATCTTTATAGTCCTGTCGGGTTTCGCCACC
TCTGACTTGAGCGTCGATTTTTGTGATGCTCGTCAGGGGGGCGGAGCCTATGGAAAAACGCCAGCAACGC
GGCCTTTTTACGGTTCCTGGCCTTTTGCTGGCCTTTTGCTCACATGTTCTTTCCTGCGTTATCCCCTGAT
TCTGTGGATAACCGTATTACCGCCTTTGAGTGAGCTGATACCGCTCGCCGCAGCCGAACGACCGAGCGCA
GCGAGTCAGTGAGCGAGGAAGCGGAAGAGCGCCCAATACGCAAACCGCCTCTCCCCGCGCGTTGGCCGAT
TCATTAATGCAGCTGGCACGACAGGTTTCCCGACTGGAAAGCGGGCAGTGAGCGCAACGCAATTAATGTG
AGTTAGCTCACTCATTAGGCACCCCAGGCTTTACACTTTATGCTTCCGGCTCGTATGTTGTGTGGAATTG
TGAGCGGATAACAATTTCACACAGGAAACAGCTATGACCATGATTACGCCAAGCGCGCAATTAACCCTCA
CTAAAGGGAACAAAAGCTGGAGCTGCAAGC
Features (pLannotate 1.2.2; 31 found; start..end, strand, type, name):
      5..231     +  promoter       RSV promoter: Rous sarcoma virus enhancer/promoter
    232..412     +  LTR            5' LTR (truncated): truncated 5' long terminal repeat (LTR) from HIV-1
    459..584     +  misc_feature   HIV-1 Ψ: packaging signal of human immunodeficiency virus type 1
    568..931     +  CDS            HIV-1 gag (fragment): gag protein from human immunodeficiency virus 1; gag
   1077..1310    +  misc_feature   RRE: The Rev response element (RRE) of HIV-1 allows for Rev-dependent mRNA export from the nucleus to the cytoplasm.
   1687..1713    +  CDS            Rev (fragment): human immunodeficiency virus 1 (HIV-1) Rev protein; rev; enhances nuclear export of unspliced and incompletely spliced viral mRNAs
   1720..1743    +  promoter       SV40 promoter (fragment): SV40 early promoter
   1744..1815    +  promoter       SV40 promoter (fragment): SV40 enhancer and early promoter
   1839..1974    +  rep_origin     SV40 ori: SV40 origin of replication
   2020..2616    +  CDS            PuroR (fragment): puromycin N-acetyltransferase; pac from Streptomyces; confers resistance to puromycin
   2665..2782    +  misc_feature   cPPT/CTS: central polypurine tract and central termination sequence of HIV-1
   2847..2913    +  CDS            small t antigen (fragment): SV40 (simian virus 40) small t antigen
   2920..4098    +  promoter       EF-1α promoter: strong constitutive promoter for human elongation factor EF-1α
   4115..5257    +  CDS            BHLHE22: BHE22_HUMAN - Also known as BHLHB5, TNRC20. Experimental evidence at transcript level: Swiss-Prot protein existence level 2. Inhibits DNA binding of TCF3/E47 homodimers and TCF3 (E47)/NEUROD1 heterodimers and acts as a strong repressor of Neurod1 and Myod-responsive genes, probably by heterodimerization with class a basic helix-loop-helix factors. Despite the presence of an intact basic domain, does not bind to DNA (By similarity). In the brain, may function as an area-specific transcription factor that regulates the postmitotic acquisition of area identities and elucidate the genetic hierarch
   5273..5326    +  promoter       U6 promoter (fragment): RNA polymerase III promoter for human U6 snRNA
   5368..5956    +  misc_feature   WPRE: woodchuck hepatitis virus posttranscriptional regulatory element
   6007..6026    +  misc_feature   cPPT/CTS (fragment): central polypurine tract and central termination sequence of HIV-1
   6028..6261    +  LTR            3' LTR (ΔU3): self-inactivating 3' long terminal repeat (LTR) from HIV-1
   6339..6460    +  polyA_signal   SV40 poly(A) signal: SV40 polyadenylation signal
   6500..6635    +  rep_origin     SV40 ori: SV40 origin of replication
   6656..6674    -  promoter       T7 promoter: promoter for bacteriophage T7 RNA polymerase
   6682..6837    +  CDS            lacZα (fragment): LacZα fragment of β-galactosidase; lacZ fragment
   6842..7270    +  rep_origin     f1 ori (sequence partly withheld): f1 bacteriophage origin of replication; arrow indicates direction of (+) strand synthesis
   7323..7427    +  promoter       AmpR promoter: bla
   7428..8288    +  CDS            AmpR: β-lactamase; bla; confers resistance to ampicillin, carbenicillin, and related antibiotics
   8459..9047    +  rep_origin     ori: high-copy-number ColE1/pMB1/pBR322/pUC origin of replication
   9230..9322    +  CDS            lacI (fragment): lac repressor; lacI; The lac repressor binds to the lac operator to inhibit transcription in E. coli. This inhibition can be relieved by adding lactose or isopropyl-β-D-thiogalactopyranoside (IPTG).
   9335..9356    +  protein_bind   CAP binding site: CAP binding activates transcription in the presence of cAMP. E. coli catabolite activator protein
   9371..9401    +  promoter       lac promoter: promoter for the E. coli lac operon
   9409..9425    +  protein_bind   lac operator: The lac repressor binds to the lac operator to inhibit transcription in E. coli. This inhibition can be relieved by adding lactose or isopropyl-β-D-thiogalactopyranoside (IPTG). lac repressor encoded by lacI
   9470..9488    +  promoter       T3 promoter: promoter for bacteriophage T3 RNA polymerase
