[The description below was written by a language model from this plasmid's Addgene catalogue record and pLannotate feature annotations shown in this document.]
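Description:
TFORF2170 is a third-generation-style, self-inactivating lentiviral expression plasmid built on the pLX_TRC317 backbone and carrying the human transcription factor BHLHE22 (also known as BHLHB5 or Beta3), a basic helix-loop-helix protein. It belongs to a barcoded transcription factor ORF collection in which each ORF is paired with a unique 24-bp barcode, so that the factor delivered to a cell can be identified by sequencing in pooled overexpression screens. The feature table does not annotate the barcode itself. In bacteria the plasmid is maintained through a high-copy ColE1/pUC-type origin and ampicillin resistance (AmpR). An f1 origin and remnants of a lac/lacZα cloning region flanked by T7 and T3 promoters are also present in the backbone. The depositor warns that recombination can occur during propagation, as is common for LTR-containing plasmids.

The viral cassette begins with an RSV promoter fused to a truncated HIV-1 5′ LTR, which allows Tat-independent transcription of the genomic RNA in packaging cells. This is followed by the Ψ packaging signal with a partial gag sequence, and the RRE for Rev-dependent nuclear export. An SV40 early promoter/origin drives the puromycin N-acetyltransferase gene for selection of transduced mammalian cells. A cPPT/CTS element, which aids nuclear import of the viral genome, lies downstream of it. The EF-1α promoter then drives constitutive expression of the BHLHE22 ORF, and a WPRE downstream enhances transcript stability and expression. The cassette ends in a ΔU3 3′ LTR that inactivates the LTR promoter after integration, and an SV40 polyadenylation signal lies just outside it. Short annotated fragments of U6 promoter, small t antigen and Rev are probably residual or incidental sequence matches rather than functional units.
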