Addgene plasmid #143348: TFORF2170
Purpose: Lentiviral vector for overexpressing transcription factor ORFs with unique 24-bp barcodes. Barcodes facilitate identification of transcription factors in pooled screens.
Depositing lab: Feng Zhang. Depositing organization: Broad Institute. Publication: A transcription factor atlas of directed differentiation. Joung J, Ma S, Tay T, Geiger-Schuller KR, Kirchgatterer PC, Verdine VK, Guo B, Arias-Garcia MA, Allen WE, Singh A, Kuksenko O, Abudayyeh OO, Gootenberg JS, Fu Z, Macrae RK, Buenrostro JD, Regev A, Zhang F. Cell. 2023 Jan 5;186(1):209-229.e26. doi: 10.1016/j.cell.2022.11.026. PubMed 36608654.
Backbone
  Vector backbone: pLX_TRC317
  Backbone manufacturer: Broad Institute Genetic Perturbation Platform
  Backbone size w/o insert (bp): 8264
  Vector type: Mammalian Expression, Lentiviral
  Selectable markers: Puromycin
Growth in bacteria
  Bacterial resistance: Ampicillin, 100 μg/mL
  Growth temperature: 30°C
  Growth strain: NEB Stable
  Copy number: High Copy
Gene/Insert
  Gene/Insert name: BHLHE22
  Species: H. sapiens (human)
  Insert size (bp): 1247
  Entrez Gene: BHLHE22 (a.k.a. Beta3, BHLHB5, CAGL85, TNRC20)
  Promoter: EF1a
  Cloning method: Unknown
  Sequencing primers: 5′ GGGTGGAGACTGAAGTTAGGCCAG; 3′ CACATAGCGTAAAAGGAGCAACATAG
Terms and licenses: Academic/Nonprofit Terms; Industry Terms: Not Available to Industry
Depositor comments: NM_152414,ENST00000321870 . The transcription factor ORF portion of this plasmid was synthesized by Genewiz. Please test multiple small colonies in case of plasmid recombination. To make this collection available in a timely manner, a portion of this collection was not fully sequenced by Addgene. If an Addgene verified full plasmid sequence is not available, please contact us prior to placing an order to request the full sequence.
How to cite: TFORF2170 was a gift from Feng Zhang (Addgene plasmid # 143348 ; http://n2t.net/addgene:143348 ; RRID:Addgene_143348)
