>Addgene plasmid #143348 | TFORF2170 | depositor partial sequence | sequence record 282182 | Insert
ACCGCCACCATGGAGCGCGGGATGCACCTCGGTGCAGCGGCCGCCGGCGAGGACGACCTCTTCCTGCACA
AGAGCCTGAGCGCCTCCACCTCCAAGCGCTTGGAAGCGGCTTTCCGCTCCACGCCCCCGGGCATGGACCT
GTCCCTGGCGCCGCCGCCTCGGGAACGCCCGGCGTCCTCCTCCTCGTCGCCCCTGGGCTGCTTCGAGCCG
GCTGACCCCGAGGGGGCAGGGCTGCTGTTGCCGCCGCCTGGAGGAGGCGGCGGCGGCAGCGCGGGAAGTG
GCGGCGGCGGCGGCGGCGGGGTGGGTGTCCCCGGGCTGCTAGTAGGTTCAGCCGGCGTTGGGGGCGACCC
TAGCCTAAGCAGCCTGCCGGCCGGGGCCGCCCTTTGCCTCAAGTACGGCGAAAGCGCGAGCCGGGGCTCG
GTGGCCGAGAGCAGCGGCGGCGAGCAGAGCCCCGACGACGACAGCGACGGTCGCTGCGAGCTCGTGCTGC
GGGCCGGAGTAGCCGACCCGCGGGCCTCCCCGGGAGCGGGAGGTGGTGGCGCGAAGGCAGCCGAGGGCTG
CTCCAATGCCCACCTCCACGGCGGCGCCAGCGTCCCCCCGGGGGGCCTGGGCGGCGGCGGCGGCGGGGGT
AGCAGCAGCGGTAGCAGTGGCGGCGGTGGCGGTAGCGGTAGCGGCAGCGGCGGCAGCAGCAGCAGCAGCA
GCAGCAGCAGCAAGAAATCCAAAGAGCAAAAGGCGCTGCGGCTTAACATCAATGCCCGAGAGCGCCGGCG
GATGCACGACCTGAACGACGCGCTGGACGAGCTGCGCGCGGTGATCCCCTACGCGCACAGCCCCTCGGTG
CGAAAGCTCTCCAAGATCGCCACGCTGCTGCTCGCCAAGAACTACATCCTCATGCAGGCGCAGGCCCTGG
AGGAGATGCGGCGCCTAGTCGCCTACCTCAACCAGGGCCAGGCCATCTCGGCTGCCTCCCTGCCCAGCTC
GGCGGCTGCAGCGGCAGCAGCTGCTGCCCTGCACCCGGCGCTCGGCGCCTACGAGCAGGCAGCCGGCTAC
CCGTTCAGCGCCGGACTGCCCCCGGCTGCCTCCTGCCCGGAGAAGTGCGCCCTGTTTAACAGCGTCTCCT
CCAGCCTCTGCAAACAGTGCACGGAGAAGCCTTAGTAATGAACTAGTCCGTAACTTGAAAGTATTTCGAT
TTCTTGGCTTTATATATCTTGTGGAAAGGACGACCGTCGGCGGCAATCGGCGAAGCC
