>Addgene plasmid #143348 | TFORF2170 | depositor partial sequence | sequence record 282183 | Barcode
CCGTCGGCGGCAATCGGCGAAGCC
